Addgene plasmid #42239: pENTR-3xFLAG-YAP1-S127A
Depositing lab: William Pu. Depositing organization: Boston Children's Hospital. Publication: YAP1, the nuclear target of Hippo signaling, stimulates heart growth through cardiomyocyte proliferation but not hypertrophy. von Gise A, Lin Z, Schlegelmilch K, Honor LB, Pan GM, Buck JN, Ma Q, Ishiwata T, Zhou B, Camargo FD, Pu WT. Proc Natl Acad Sci U S A. 2012 Feb 14;109(7):2394-9. doi: 10.1073/pnas.1116136109. Epub 2012 Jan 30. PubMed 22308401.
Backbone
  Vector backbone: pEntr3c
  Backbone manufacturer: Invitrogen
  Backbone size w/o insert (bp): 2300
  Total vector size (bp): 3800
  Modifications to backbone: inserted 3xFLAG-YAP1-S127A. Has stop codon.
  Vector type: gateway
Growth in bacteria
  Bacterial resistance: Kanamycin, 50 μg/mL
  Growth temperature: 37°C
  Growth strain: DH5alpha
  Copy number: High Copy
Gene/Insert
  Gene/Insert name: YAP1
  Species: H. sapiens (human)
  Insert size (bp): 1500
  Mutation: Serine 127 changed to alanine
  Entrez Gene: YAP1 (a.k.a. COB1, YAP, YAP-1, YAP2, YAP65, YKI)
  Promoter: none
  Tag / fusion protein: 3xFLAG (N terminal on insert)
  Cloning method: Restriction Enzyme; 5′ cloning site SalI (not destroyed); 3′ cloning site XbaI (not destroyed)
  Sequencing primers: 5′ TCGGGCCCCAAATAATGA
Terms and licenses: Academic/Nonprofit Terms; Industry Terms: Not Available to Industry
How to cite: pENTR-3xFLAG-YAP1-S127A was a gift from William Pu (Addgene plasmid # 42239 ; http://n2t.net/addgene:42239 ; RRID:Addgene_42239)
