[The description below was written by a language model from this plasmid's Addgene catalogue record and pLannotate feature annotations shown in this document.]
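Description:
pENTR-3xFLAG-YAP1-S127A is a Gateway entry clone built on the Invitrogen pENTR3C backbone, about 3.8 kb in total. It is maintained in E. coli as a high-copy plasmid through a ColE1/pUC-type origin and selected with kanamycin via an aminoglycoside phosphotransferase (KanR) gene. The annotation also picks up a short fragment resembling the RSF origin at the start of the sequence, which is probably a partial match rather than a functional second replicon. The rrnB T1 and T2 transcription terminators lie upstream of the cloning region, where they insulate the insert from read-through transcription originating in the backbone.

The payload is the human YAP1 coding sequence (roughly 1.5 kb) carrying a serine-127-to-alanine substitution, fused at its N-terminus to a 3xFLAG epitope tag and ending with a stop codon. It was inserted between SalI and XbaI sites, both retained, and is flanked by attL1 and attL2. YAP1 is the transcriptional co-activator that acts as the nuclear effector of Hippo signalling. Serine 127 is generally known as a key site of inhibitory Hippo-kinase phosphorylation, so the alanine mutant is commonly used as an activated form that resists cytoplasmic retention.

As is normal for an entry vector, there is no promoter driving the insert, so the plasmid is not itself an expression construct. Instead, LR Clonase recombination at the attL sites transfers the tagged open reading frame into attR-containing destination vectors of the user's choice, which then supply the promoter and delivery context. The FLAG tag allows detection or immunoprecipitation of the expressed protein. The associated study examined YAP1's role in heart growth through cardiomyocyte proliferation.
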