Features (pLannotate 1.2.2; 10 found; start..end, strand, type, name):
      1..46      +  rep_origin     RSF ori (fragment): Plasmids containing the RSF 1030 origin of replication can be propagated in E. coli cells that contain additional plasmids with compatible origins.
    106..149     -  terminator     rrnB T1 terminator: Escherichia coli rrnB; transcription terminator T1 from the E. coli rrnB gene
    281..308     +  terminator     rrnB T2 terminator: transcription terminator T2 from the E. coli rrnB gene
    358..457     +  protein_bind   attL1: mutant version of attL; recombination site for the Gateway® LR reaction LR Clonase™
    492..512     +  CDS            FLAG (fragment): FLAG® epitope tag, followed by an enterokinase cleavage site
    513..556     +  CDS            3xFLAG (fragment): three tandem FLAG® epitope tags
    570..2033    +  CDS            YAP1: YAP1_HUMAN - Also known as YAP65. Experimental evidence at protein level: Swiss-Prot protein existence level 1. [Isoform 3]: Activates the C-terminal fragment (CTF) of ERBB4 (isoform 3). From Homo sapiens (Human).
   2040..2139    -  protein_bind   attL2: mutant version of attL; recombination site for the Gateway® LR reaction LR Clonase™
   2262..3071    +  CDS            KanR: aminoglycoside phosphotransferase; aph(3')-Ia; confers resistance to kanamycin in bacteria or G418 (Geneticin®) in eukaryotes
   3161..3749    +  rep_origin     ori: high-copy-number ColE1/pMB1/pBR322/pUC origin of replication
>Addgene plasmid #42239 | pENTR-3xFLAG-YAP1-S127A | depositor full sequence | sequence record 57080 | pENTR-3xFLAG-YAP1-S127A sequence 3811 bps
CTTTCCTGCGTTATCCCCTGATTCTGTGGATAACCGTATTACCGCTAGCATGGATCTCGGGGACGTCTAA
CTACTAAGCGAGAGTAGGGAACTGCCAGGCATCAAATAAAACGAAAGGCTCAGTCGGAAGACTGGGCCTT
TCGTTTTATCTGTTGTTTGTCGGTGAACGCTCTCCTGAGTAGGACAAATCCGCCGGGAGCGGATTTGAAC
GTTGTGAAGCAACGGCCCGGAGGGTGGCGGGCAGGACGCCCGCCATAAACTGCCAGGCATCAAACTAAGC
AGAAGGCCATCCTGACGGATGGCCTTTTTGCGTTTCTACAAACTCTTCCTGTTAGTTAGTTACTTAAGCT
CGGGCCCCAAATAATGATTTTATTTTGACTGATAGTGACCTGTTCGTTGCAACAAATTGATAAGCAATGC
TTTTTTATAATGCCAACTTTGTACAAAAAAGCAGGCTCTTTAAAGGAACCAATTCAGTCGACACCATGGA
CTACAAGGACGACGATGACAAGGATTACAAAGATGACGACGATAAGGACTATAAGGACGATGATGATAAA
CTGGTACCTATGGATCCCGGGCAGCAGCCGCCGCCTCAACCGGCCCCCCAGGGCCAAGGGCAGCCGCCTT
CGCAGCCCCCGCAGGGGCAGGGCCCGCCGTCCGGACCCGGGCAACCGGCACCCGCGGCGACCCAGGCGGC
GCCGCAGGCACCCCCCGCCGGGCATCAGATCGTGCACGTCCGCGGGGACTCGGAGACCGACCTGGAGGCG
CTCTTCAACGCCGTCATGAACCCCAAGACGGCCAACGTGCCCCAGACCGTGCCCATGAGGCTCCGGAAGC
TGCCCGACTCCTTCTTCAAGCCGCCGGAGCCCAAATCCCACTCCCGACAGGCCAGTACTGATGCAGGCAC
TGCAGGAGCCCTGACTCCACAGCATGTTCGAGCTCATGCCTCTCCAGCTTCTCTGCAGTTGGGAGCTGTT
TCTCCTGGGACACTGACCCCCACTGGAGTAGTCTCTGGCCCAGCAGCTACACCCACAGCTCAGCATCTTC
GACAGTCTTCTTTTGAGATACCTGATGATGTACCTCTGCCAGCAGGTTGGGAGATGGCAAAGACATCTTC
TGGTCAGAGATACTTCTTAAATCACATCGATCAGACAACAACATGGCAGGACCCCAGGAAGGCCATGCTG
TCCCAGATGAACGTCACAGCCCCCACCAGTCCACCAGTGCAGCAGAATATGATGAACTCGGCTTCAGGTC
CTCTTCCTGATGGATGGGAACAAGCCATGACTCAGGATGGAGAAATTTACTATATAAACCATAAGAACAA
GACCACCTCTTGGCTAGACCCAAGGCTTGACCCTCGTTTTGCCATGAACCAGAGAATCAGTCAGAGTGCT
CCAGTGAAACAGCCACCACCCCTGGCTCCCCAGAGCCCACAGGGAGGCGTCATGGGTGGCAGCAACTCCA
ACCAGCAGCAACAGATGCGACTGCAGCAACTGCAGATGGAGAAGGAGAGGCTGCGGCTGAAACAGCAAGA
ACTGCTTCGGCAGGAGTTAGCCCTGCGTAGCCAGTTACCAACACTGGAGCAGGATGGTGGGACTCAAAAT
CCAGTGTCTTCTCCCGGGATGTCTCAGGAATTGAGAACAATGACGACCAATAGCTCAGATCCTTTCCTTA
ACAGTGGCACCTATCACTCTCGAGATGAGAGTACAGACAGTGGACTAAGCATGAGCAGCTACAGTGTCCC
TCGAACCCCAGATGACTTCCTGAACAGTGTGGATGAGATGGATACAGGTGATACTATCAACCAAAGCACC
CTGCCCTCACAGCAGAACCGTTTCCCAGACTACCTTGAAGCCATTCCTGGGACAAATGTGGACCTTGGAA
CACTGGAAGGAGATGGAATGAACATAGAAGGAGAGGAGCTGATGCCAAGTCTGCAGGAAGCTTTGAGTTC
TGACATCCTTAATGACATGGAGTCTGTTTTGGCTGCCACCAAGCTAGATAAAGAAAGCTTTCTTACATGG
TTATTCTAGACCCAGCTTTCTTGTACAAAGTTGGCATTATAAAAAAGCATTGCTTATCAATTTGTTGCAA
CGAACAGGTCACTATCAGTCAAAATAAAATCATTATTTGCCATCCAGCTGCAGCTCTGGCCCGTGTCTCA
AAATCTCTGATGTTACATTGCACAAGATAAAAATATATCATCATGAACAATAAAACTGTCTGCTTACATA
AACAGTAATACAAGGGGTGTTATGAGCCATATTCAACGGGAAACGTCGAGGCCGCGATTAAATTCCAACA
TGGATGCTGATTTATATGGGTATAAATGGGCTCGCGATAATGTCGGGCAATCAGGTGCGACAATCTATCG
CTTGTATGGGAAGCCCGATGCGCCAGAGTTGTTTCTGAAACATGGCAAAGGTAGCGTTGCCAATGATGTT
ACAGATGAGATGGTCAGACTAAACTGGCTGACGGAATTTATGCCTCTTCCGACCATCAAGCATTTTATCC
GTACTCCTGATGATGCATGGTTACTCACCACTGCGATCCCCGGAAAAACAGCATTCCAGGTATTAGAAGA
ATATCCTGATTCAGGTGAAAATATTGTTGATGCGCTGGCAGTGTTCCTGCGCCGGTTGCATTCGATTCCT
GTTTGTAATTGTCCTTTTAACAGCGATCGCGTATTTCGTCTCGCTCAGGCGCAATCACGAATGAATAACG
GTTTGGTTGATGCGAGTGATTTTGATGACGAGCGTAATGGCTGGCCTGTTGAACAAGTCTGGAAAGAAAT
GCATAAACTTTTGCCATTCTCACCGGATTCAGTCGTCACTCATGGTGATTTCTCACTTGATAACCTTATT
TTTGACGAGGGGAAATTAATAGGTTGTATTGATGTTGGACGAGTCGGAATCGCAGACCGATACCAGGATC
TTGCCATCCTATGGAACTGCCTCGGTGAGTTTTCTCCTTCATTACAGAAACGGCTTTTTCAAAAATATGG
TATTGATAATCCTGATATGAATAAATTGCAGTTTCATTTGATGCTCGATGAGTTTTTCTAATCAGAATTG
GTTAATTGGTTGTAACATTATTCAGATTGGGCCCCGTTCCACTGAGCGTCAGACCCCGTAGAAAAGATCA
AAGGATCTTCTTGAGATCCTTTTTTTCTGCGCGTAATCTGCTGCTTGCAAACAAAAAAACCACCGCTACC
AGCGGTGGTTTGTTTGCCGGATCAAGAGCTACCAACTCTTTTTCCGAAGGTAACTGGCTTCAGCAGAGCG
CAGATACCAAATACTGTTCTTCTAGTGTAGCCGTAGTTAGGCCACCACTTCAAGAACTCTGTAGCACCGC
CTACATACCTCGCTCTGCTAATCCTGTTACCAGTGGCTGCTGCCAGTGGCGATAAGTCGTGTCTTACCGG
GTTGGACTCAAGACGATAGTTACCGGATAAGGCGCAGCGGTCGGGCTGAACGGGGGGTTCGTGCACACAG
CCCAGCTTGGAGCGAACGACCTACACCGAACTGAGATACCTACAGCGTGAGCTATGAGAAAGCGCCACGC
TTCCCGAAGGGAGAAAGGCGGACAGGTATCCGGTAAGCGGCAGGGTCGGAACAGGAGAGCGCACGAGGGA
GCTTCCAGGGGGAAACGCCTGGTATCTTTATAGTCCTGTCGGGTTTCGCCACCTCTGACTTGAGCGTCGA
TTTTTGTGATGCTCGTCAGGGGGGCGGAGCCTATGGAAAAACGCCAGCAACGCGGCCTTTTTACGGTTCC
TGGCCTTTTGCTGGCCTTTTGCTCACATGTT
