>Addgene plasmid #42239 | pENTR-3xFLAG-YAP1-S127A | addgene partial sequence | sequence record 60008 | pENTR-F 5'-CTACAAACTCTTCCTGTTAGTTAG-3'
ATGATTTTATTTTGACTGATAGTGACCTGTTCGTTGCAACAAATTGATAAGCAATGCTTTTTTATAATGC
CAACTTTGTACAAAAAAGCAGGCTCTTTAAAGGAACCAATTCAGTCGACACCATGGACTACAAGGACGAC
GATGACAAGGATTACAAAGATGACGACGATAAGGACTATAAGGACGATGATGATAAACTGGTACCTATGG
ATCCCGGGCAGCAGCCGCCGCCTCAACCGGCCCCCCAGGGCCAAGGGCAGCCGCCTTCGCAGCCCCCGCA
GGGGCAGGGCCCGCCGTCCGGACCCGGGCAACCGGCACCCGCGGCGACCCAGGCGGCGCCGCAGGCACCC
CCCGCCGGGCATCAGATCGTGCACGTCCGCGGGGACTCGGAGACCGACCTGGAGGCGCTCTTCAACGCCG
TCATGAACCCCAAGACGGCCAACGTGCCCCAGACCGTGCCCATGAGGCTCCGGAAGCTGCCCGACTCCTT
CTTCAAGCCGCCGGAGCCCAAATCCCACTCCCGACAGGCCAGTACTGATGCAGGCACTGCAGGAGCCCTG
ACTCCACAGCATGTTCGAGCTCATGCCTCTCCAGCTTCTCTGCAGTTGGGAGCTGTTTCTCCTGGGACAC
TGACCCCCACTGGAGTAGTCTCTG
