>Addgene plasmid #42239 | pENTR-3xFLAG-YAP1-S127A | addgene partial sequence | sequence record 92513 | pENTR-R 5'-ATGGCTCATAACACCCCTTG-3'
TTTATTGTTCATGATGATATATTTTTATCTTGTGCAATGTAACATCAGAGATTTTGAGACACGGGCCAGA
GCTGCAGCTGGATGGCAAATAATGATTTTATTTTGACTGATAGTGACCTGTTCGTTGCAACAAATTGATA
AGCAATGCTTTCTTATAATGCCAACTTTGTACAAGAAAGCTGGGTCTAGACTCGAGCGGCCGCCACTGTG
CTGGATATCTGCAGAATTCAGTCTGCCTGAGGGCTCTATAACCATGTAAGAAAGCTTTCTTTATCTAGCT
TGGTGGCAGCCAAAACAGACTCCATGTCATTAAGGATGTCAGAACTCAAAGCTTCCTGCAGACTTGGCAT
CAGCTCCTCTCCTTCTATGTTCATTCCATCTCCTTCCAGTGTTCCAAGGTCCACATTTGTCCCAGGAATG
GCTTCAAGGTAGTCTGGGAAACGGTTCTGCTGTGAGGGCAGGGTGCTTTGGTTGATAGTATCACCTGTAT
CCATCTCATCCACACTGTTCAGGAAGTCATCTGGGGTTCGAGGGACACTGTAGCTGCTCATGCTTAGTCC
ACTGTCTGTACTCTCATCTCGAGAGTGATAGGTGCCACTGTTAAGGAAAGGATCTGAGCTATTGGTCGTC
ATTGTTCTCAATTCCTGAGACATCCCGGGAGAAGACACTGGATTTTGAGTCCCACCATCCTGCTCCAGTG
TTGGTAACTGGCTACGCAGGGCTAACTCCTGCCGAAGCAGTTCTTGCTGTTTCAGCCGCAGCCTCTCC
